>Addgene plasmid #100423 | pCMV_mEm_4GS_LF82_681 | addgene full sequence | sequence record 210117 | Addgene NGS Result
TGAAATACCGCACAGATGCGTAAGGAGAAAATACCGCATCAGGCGCCATTCGCCATTCAGGCTGCGCAAC
TGTTGGGAAGGGCGATCGGTGCGGGCCTCTTCGCTATTACGCCAGCTGGCGAAAGGGGGATGTGCTGCAA
GGCGATTAAGTTGGGTAACGCCAGGGTTTTCCCAGTCACGACGTTGTAAAACGACGGCCAGTGAGTTCGA
GCTTGCATGCCTGCAGGTCGTTACATAACTTACGGTAAATGGCCCGCCTGGCTGACCGCCCAACGACCCC
CGCCCATTGACGTCAATAATGACGTATGTTCCCATAGTAACGCCAATAGGGACTTTCCATTGACGTCAAT
GGGTGGAGTATTTACGGTAAACTGCCCACTTGGCAGTACATCAAGTGTATCATATGCCAAGTACGCCCCC
TATTGACGTCAATGACGGTAAATGGCCCGCCTGGCATTATGCCCAGTACATGACCTTATGGGACTTTCCT
ACTTGGCAGTACATCTACGTATTAGTCATCGCTATTACCATGGTGATGCGGTTTTGGCAGTACATCAATG
GGCGTGGATAGCGGTTTGACTCACGGGGATTTCCAAGTCTCCACCCCATTGACGTCAATGGGAGTTTGTT
TTGGCACCAAAATCAACGGGACTTTCCAAAATGTCGTAACAACTCCGCCCCATTGACGCAAATGGGCGGT
AGGCGTGTACGGTGGGAGGTCTATATAAGCAGAGCTCGTTTAGTGAACCGTCAGATCGCCTGGAGACGCC
ATCCACGCTGTTTTGACCTCCATAGAAGACACCGGGACCGATCCAGCCTCCGGACTCTAGAGGATCCGGT
ACTAGAGGAACTGAAAAACCAGAAAGTTAACTGGTAAGTTTAGTCTTTTTGTCTTTTATTTCAGGTCCCG
GATCCGGTGGTGGTGCAAATCAAAGAACTGCTCCTCAGTGGATGTTGCCTTTACTTCTAGGCCTGTACGG
AAGTGTTACTTCTGCTCTAAAAGCTGCGGAATTGTACCCGCGGGCCCACCATGGTGAGCAAGGGCGAGGA
GCTGTTCACCGGGGTGGTGCCCATCCTGGTCGAGCTGGACGGCGACGTAAACGGCCACAAGTTCAGCGTG
TCCGGCGAGGGCGAGGGCGATGCCACCTACGGCAAGCTGACCCTGAAGTTCATCTGCACCACCGGCAAGC
TGCCCGTGCCCTGGCCCACCCTCGTGACCACCTTGACCTACGGCGTGCAGTGCTTCGCCCGCTACCCCGA
CCACATGAAGCAGCACGACTTCTTCAAGTCCGCCATGCCCGAAGGCTACGTCCAGGAGCGCACCATCTTC
TTCAAGGACGACGGCAACTACAAGACCCGCGCCGAGGTGAAGTTCGAGGGCGACACCCTGGTGAACCGCA
TCGAGCTGAAGGGCATCGACTTCAAGGAGGACGGCAACATCCTGGGGCACAAGCTGGAGTACAACTACAA
CAGCCACAAGGTCTATATCACCGCCGACAAGCAGAAGAACGGCATCAAGGTGAACTTCAAGACCCGCCAC
AACATCGAGGACGGCAGCGTGCAGCTCGCCGACCACTACCAGCAGAACACCCCCATCGGCGACGGCCCCG
TGCTGCTGCCCGACAACCACTACCTGAGCACCCAGTCCAAGCTGAGCAAAGACCCCAACGAGAAGCGCGA
TCACATGGTCCTGCTGGAGTTCGTGACCGCCGCCGGGATCACTCTCGGCATGGACGAGCTGTACAAGCGA
ATTGGTGGAGGGGGCGGTTCCGGTGGCGGAGGTTCCCGAATTCGTCGACGGAGATCTGATATGAAGCAGT
TGGAGCAAGTGCAGGCTGCGCTGGAACGCGCCCGTGTTGTCGCCGTTCAGGATGGGCAGCACGGACGCTT
CTATTTCGATTACCTACGGGCAACGCAGGATATCAAAGCGATTCGCCAGGGGATTGGTATCTACCTGGAA
CCTTCCCGCGCTCAGCCGGTGCCTTCGGCCTCTCTCACCGGTCAGTACCGGATGGAGCGTCGCCCGTGAA
TCGGTACCCTCGAGAAGCTTGCGGCCGCGGGGATCCAGACATGATAAGATACATTGATGAGTTTGGACAA
ACCACAACTAGAATGCAGTGAAAAAAATGCTTTATTTGTGAAATTTGTGATGCTATTGCTTTATTTGTAA
CCATTATAAGCTGCAATAAACAAGTTAACAACAACAATTGCATTCATTTTATGTTTCAGGTTCAGGGGGA
GGTGTGGGAGGTTTTTTCGGATCCTCTAGAGTCGATCTGCAGGCATGCTAGCTTGGCGTAATCATGGTCA
TAGCTGTTTCCTGTGTGAAATTGTTATCCGCTCACAATTCCACACAACATACGAGCCGGAAGCATAAAGT
GTAAAGCCTGGGGTGCCTAATGAGTGAGCTAACTCACATTAATTGCGTTGCGCTCACTGCCCGCTTTCCA
GTCGGGAAACCTGTCGTGCCAGCTGCATTAATGAATCGGCCAACGCGCGGGGAGAGGCGGTTTGCGTATT
GGGCGCTCTTCCGCTTCCTCGCTCACTGACTCGCTGCGCTCGGTCGTTCGGCTGCGGCGAGCGGTATCAG
CTCACTCAAAGGCGGTAATACGGTTATCCACAGAATCAGGGGATAACGCAGGAAAGAACATGTGAGCAAA
AGGCCAGCAAAAGGCCAGGAACCGTAAAAAGGCCGCGTTGCTGGCGTTTTTCCATAGGCTCCGCCCCCCT
GACGAGCATCACAAAAATCGACGCTCAAGTCAGAGGTGGCGAAACCCGACAGGACTATAAAGATACCAGG
CGTTTCCCCCTGGAAGCTCCCTCGTGCGCTCTCCTGTTCCGACCCTGCCGCTTACCGGATACCTGTCCGC
CTTTCTCCCTTCGGGAAGCGTGGCGCTTTCTCATAGCTCACGCTGTAGGTATCTCAGTTCGGTGTAGGTC
GTTCGCTCCAAGCTGGGCTGTGTGCACGAACCCCCCGTTCAGCCCGACCGCTGCGCCTTATCCGGTAACT
ATCGTCTTGAGTCCAACCCGGTAAGACACGACTTATCGCCACTGGCAGCAGCCACTGGTAACAGGATTAG
CAGAGCGAGGTATGTAGGCGGTGCTACAGAGTTCTTGAAGTGGTGGCCTAACTACGGCTACACTAGAAGA
ACAGTATTTGGTATCTGCGCTCTGCTGAAGCCAGTTACCTTCGGAAAAAGAGTTGGTAGCTCTTGATCCG
GCAAACAAACCACCGCTGGTAGCGGTGGTTTTTTTGTTTGCAAGCAGCAGATTACGCGCAGAAAAAAAGG
ATCTCAAGAAGATCCTTTGATCTTTTCTACGGGGTCTGACGCTCAGTGGAACGAAAACTCACGTTAAGGG
ATTTTGGTCATGAGATTATCAAAAAGGATCTTCACCTAGATCCTTTTAAATTAAAAATGAAGTTTTAAAT
CAATCTAAAGTATATATGAGTAAACTTGGTCTGACAGTTACCAATGCTTAATCAGTGAGGCACCTATCTC
AGCGATCTGTCTATTTCGTTCATCCATAGTTGCCTGACTCCCCGTCGTGTAGATAACTACGATACGGGAG
GGCTTACCATCTGGCCCCAGTGCTGCAATGATACCGCGAGACCCACGCTCACCGGCTCCAGATTTATCAG
CAATAAACCAGCCAGCCGGAAGGGCCGAGCGCAGAAGTGGTCCTGCAACTTTATCCGCCTCCATCCAGTC
TATTAATTGTTGCCGGGAAGCTAGAGTAAGTAGTTCGCCAGTTAATAGTTTGCGCAACGTTGTTGCCATT
GCTACAGGCATCGTGGTGTCACGCTCGTCGTTTGGTATGGCTTCATTCAGCTCCGGTTCCCAACGATCAA
GGCGAGTTACATGATCCCCCATGTTGTGCAAAAAAGCGGTTAGCTCCTTCGGTCCTCCGATCGTTGTCAG
AAGTAAGTTGGCCGCAGTGTTATCACTCATGGTTATGGCAGCACTGCATAATTCTCTTACTGTCATGCCA
TCCGTAAGATGCTTTTCTGTGACTGGTGAGTACTCAACCAAGTCATTCTGAGAATAGTGTATGCGGCGAC
CGAGTTGCTCTTGCCCGGCGTCAATACGGGATAATACCGCGCCACATAGCAGAACTTTAAAAGTGCTCAT
CATTGGAAAACGTTCTTCGGGGCGAAAACTCTCAAGGATCTTACCGCTGTTGAGATCCAGTTCGATGTAA
CCCACTCGTGCACCCAACTGATCTTCAGCATCTTTTACTTTCACCAGCGTTTCTGGGTGAGCAAAAACAG
GAAGGCAAAATGCCGCAAAAAAGGGAATAAGGGCGACACGGAAATGTTGAATACTCATACTCTTCCTTTT
TCAATATTATTGAAGCATTTATCAGGGTTATTGTCTCATGAGCGGATACATATTTGAATGTATTTAGAAA
AATAAACAAATAGGGGTTCCGCGCACATTTCCCCGAAAAGTGCCACCTGACGTCTAAGAAACCATTATTA
TCATGACATTAACCTATAAAAATAGGCGTATCACGAGGCCCTTTCGTCTCGCGCGTTTCGGTGATGACGG
TGAAAACCTCTGACACATGCAGCTCCCGGAGACGGTCACAGCTTGTCTGTAAGCGGATGCCGGGAGCAGA
CAAGCCCGTCAGGGCGCGTCAGCGGGTGTTGGCGGGTGTCGGGGCTGGCTTAACTATGCGGCATCAGAGC
AGATTGTACTGAGAGTGCACCATATGCGGTG
Features (pLannotate 1.2.2; 16 found; start..end, strand, type, name):
     49..204     -  CDS            lacZα (fragment): LacZα fragment of β-galactosidase; lacZ fragment
    210..230     -  misc_feature   MCS (fragment): pUC18/19 multiple cloning site
    229..532     +  enhancer       CMV enhancer: human cytomegalovirus immediate early enhancer
    533..736     +  promoter       CMV promoter: human cytomegalovirus (CMV) immediate early promoter
    874..970     +  intron         SV40 intron: modified SV40 intron with splice donor and acceptor sites
   1031..1747    +  CDS            mEmerald: mEmerald is a basic (constitutively fluorescent) green fluorescent protein published in 1998, derived from Aequorea victoria. It is reported to be a very rapidly-maturing monomer with moderate acid sensitivity.
   2062..2196    -  polyA_signal   SV40 poly(A) signal: SV40 polyadenylation signal
   2331..2347    -  protein_bind   lac operator: The lac repressor binds to the lac operator to inhibit transcription in E. coli. This inhibition can be relieved by adding lactose or isopropyl-β-D-thiogalactopyranoside (IPTG). lac repressor encoded by lacI
   2355..2385    -  promoter       lac promoter: promoter for the E. coli lac operon
   2400..2421    -  protein_bind   CAP binding site: CAP binding activates transcription in the presence of cAMP. E. coli catabolite activator protein
   2434..2526    -  CDS            lacI (fragment): lac repressor; lacI; The lac repressor binds to the lac operator to inhibit transcription in E. coli. This inhibition can be relieved by adding lactose or isopropyl-β-D-thiogalactopyranoside (IPTG).
   2709..3297    -  rep_origin     ori: high-copy-number ColE1/pMB1/pBR322/pUC origin of replication
   3468..4328    -  CDS            AmpR: β-lactamase; bla; confers resistance to ampicillin, carbenicillin, and related antibiotics
   4329..4433    -  promoter       AmpR promoter: bla
   4528..4563    +  CDS            rop (fragment): Rop protein, which maintains plasmids at low copy number; rop
   4665..43      +  misc_feature   bom (fragment) (across the origin): basis of mobility region from pBR322
