[The description below was written by a language model from this plasmid's Addgene catalogue record and pLannotate feature annotations shown in this document.]
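Description:
pCMV_mEm_4GS_LF82_681 is a mammalian expression plasmid built on a pUC-like pCMV backbone, designed to produce a small Escherichia coli LF82 protein as a green fluorescent fusion in cultured cells. In bacteria it is maintained at high copy through a ColE1/pUC-type origin and selected with ampicillin via the β-lactamase gene under its own promoter. The annotated lacZα, lac promoter/operator, CAP site, lacI, rop and bom fragments are leftovers of the cloning-vector ancestry and have no evident role in the mammalian expression function. No mammalian selection marker is annotated, which suggests use by transient transfection.

The expression unit consists of the human cytomegalovirus immediate early enhancer and promoter, followed by a modified SV40 intron, which typically improves transcript processing and expression, and then the mEmerald coding sequence, a rapidly maturing monomeric GFP derivative. The 219 bp LF82_681 coding sequence was inserted by ligation-independent cloning so that mEmerald sits at the N terminus of the bacterial protein. The "4GS" in the name presumably denotes a glycine-serine linker between the two, though the record does not describe it. The insert itself is not annotated in the feature table, but it fits in the gap between the end of mEmerald and the SV40 polyadenylation signal that terminates the transcript. The total sequenced length of 4,721 nt matches the stated backbone plus insert sizes.

The plasmid belongs to a collection used for a multi-phenotypic imaging screen in which candidate bacterial effector proteins were expressed exogenously in HeLa cells. The fluorescent tag allows localisation of the fusion protein and identification of expressing cells when scoring cellular phenotypes. The record does not state the function of LF82_681.
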