Addgene plasmid #100423: pCMV_mEm_4GS_LF82_681
Purpose: Mammalian expression of E. coli LF82_681 CDS fused to mEmerald
Depositing lab: Alan Huett. Depositing organization: University of Nottingham. Publication: A multi-phenotypic imaging screen to identify bacterial effectors by exogenous expression in a HeLa cell line. Collins A, Huett A. Sci Data. 2018 May 15;5:180081. doi: 10.1038/sdata.2018.81. PubMed 29762554.
Backbone
  Vector backbone: pCMV
  Backbone size w/o insert (bp): 4502
  Vector type: Mammalian Expression
Growth in bacteria
  Bacterial resistance: Ampicillin, 100 μg/mL
  Growth temperature: 37°C
  Growth strain: XL1 Blue
  Copy number: High Copy
Gene/Insert
  Gene/Insert name: LF82_681
  Insert size (bp): 219
  Promoter: CMV
  Tag / fusion protein: mEmerald (N terminal on backbone)
  Cloning method: Ligation Independent Cloning
  Sequencing primers: 5′ ACTTCTGCTCTAAAAGCTGCGG; 3′ CACTGCATTCTAGTTGTGGTTTGTC
Terms and licenses: Academic/Nonprofit Terms; Industry Terms: Not Available to Industry
How to cite: pCMV_mEm_4GS_LF82_681 was a gift from Alan Huett (Addgene plasmid # 100423 ; http://n2t.net/addgene:100423 ; RRID:Addgene_100423)
