>Addgene plasmid #100423 | pCMV_mEm_4GS_LF82_681 | depositor partial sequence | sequence record 183740 | Sequence across LF82 gene insert region
CTCNGNATGGNCGANCTGTACAAGCGAATTGGTGGAGGGGGCGGTTCCGGTGGCGGAGGTTCCCGAATTC
GTCGACGGAGATCTGATATGAAGCAGTTGGAGCAAGTGCAGGCTGCGCTGGAACGCGCCCGTGTTGTCGC
CGTTCAGGATGGGCAGCACGGACGCTTCTATTTCGATTACCTACGGGCAACGCAGGATATCAAAGCGATT
CGCCAGGGGATTGGTATCTACCTGGAACCTTCCCGCGCTCAGCCGGTGCCTTCGGCCTCTCTCACCGGTC
AGTACCGGATGGAGCGTCGCCCGTGAATCGGTACCCTCGAGAAGCTTGCGGCCGCGGGGATCCAGACATG
ATAAGATACATTGATGAGTTTGGACAAACCACAACTAGAATGCAGTGAAAAAAATGCTTTATTTGTGAAA
TTTGTGATGCTATTGCTTTATTTGTAACCATTATAAGCTGCAATAAACAAGTTAACAACAACAATTGCAT
TCATTTTATGTTTCAGGTTCAGGGGGAGGTGTGGGAGGTTTTTTCGGATCCTCTAGAGTCGATCTGCAGG
CATGCTAGCTTGGCGTAATCATGGTCATAGCTGTTTCCTGTGTGAAATTGTTATCCGCTCACAATTCCAC
ACAACATACGAGCCGGAAGCATAAAGTGTAAAGCCTGGGGTGCCTAATGAGTGAGCTAACTCACATTAAT
TGCGTTGCGCTCACTGCCCGCTTTCCAGTCGGGAAACCTGTCGTGCCAGCTGCATTAATGAATCGGCCAA
CGCGCGGGGAGAGGCGGTTTGCGTATTGGGCGCTCTTCCGCTTCCTCGCTCACTGACTCGCTGCGCTCGG
TCGTTCGGCTGCGGCGAGCGGTATCAGCTCACTCAAAGGCGGTAATACGGGTTATCCACAGAATCNGGGG
ANAACGCAGGAAAGAACATGTGAGCAAAAGGNCAGCAAAAGGCCAGGAACCGTAAAAAGGCCGCGTTGCT
GGGCGTTTTNCATAGGCTCCNNCCCCNGACGAGCATC
